>Addgene plasmid #174268 | pAPM-miR30-LRPPRC-ts1 | addgene full sequence | sequence record 343461 | Addgene NGS Result
GAATAGCTCAGAGGCAGAGGCGGCCTCGGCCTCTGCATAAATAAAAAAAATTAGTCAGCCATGGGGCGGA
GAATGGGCGGAACTGGGCGGAGTTAGGGGCGGGATGGGCGGAGTTAGGGGCGGGACTATGGTTGCTGACT
AATTGAGATGCATGCTTTGCATACTTCTGCCTGCTGGGGAGCCTGGGGACTTTCCACACCTGGTTGCTGA
CTAATTGAGATGCATGCTTTGCATACTTCTGCCTGCTGGGGAGCCTGGGGACTTTCCACACCCTAACTGA
CACACATTCCACAGCGCGTATATCTGGCCCGTACATCGCGAAGCAGCGCAAAACGCCTAACCCTAAGCAG
ATTCTTCATGCAATTGTCGGTCAAGCCTTGCCTTGTTGTAGCTTAAATTTTGCTCGCGCACTACTCAGCG
ACCTCCAACACACAAGCAGGGAGCAGATACTGGCTTAACTATGCGGCATCAGAGCAGATTGTACTGAGAG
TGCACCATAGGGGATCGGGAGATCTCCCGATCCGTCGACGTCAGGTGGCACTTTTCGGGGAAATGTGCGC
GGAACCCCTATTTGTTTATTTTTCTAAATACATTCAAATATGTATCCGCTCATGAGACAATAACCCTGAT
AAATGCTTCAATAATATTGAAAAAGGAAGAGTATGAGTATTCAACATTTCCGTGTCGCCCTTATTCCCTT
TTTTGCGGCATTTTGCCTTCCTGTTTTTGCTCACCCAGAAACGCTGGTGAAAGTAAAAGATGCTGAAGAT
CAGTTGGGTGCACGAGTGGGTTACATCGAACTGGATCTCAACAGCGGTAAGATCCTTGAGAGTTTTCGCC
CCGAAGAACGTTTTCCAATGATGAGCACTTTTAAAGTTCTGCTATGTGGCGCGGTATTATCCCGTATTGA
CGCCGGGCAAGAGCAACTCGGTCGCCGCATACACTATTCTCAGAATGACTTGGTTGAGTACTCACCAGTC
ACAGAAAAGCATCTTACGGATGGCATGACAGTAAGAGAATTATGCAGTGCTGCCATAACCATGAGTGATA
ACACTGCGGCCAACTTACTTCTGACAACGATCGGAGGACCGAAGGAGCTAACCGCTTTTTTGCACAACAT
GGGGGATCATGTAACTCGCCTTGATCGTTGGGAACCGGAGCTGAATGAAGCCATACCAAACGACGAGCGT
GACACCACGATGCCTGTAGCAATGGCAACAACGTTGCGCAAACTATTAACTGGCGAACTACTTACTCTAG
CTTCCCGGCAACAATTAATAGACTGGATGGAGGCGGATAAAGTTGCAGGACCACTTCTGCGCTCGGCCCT
TCCGGCTGGCTGGTTTATTGCTGATAAATCTGGAGCCGGTGAGCGTGGGTCTCGCGGTATCATTGCAGCA
CTGGGGCCAGATGGTAAGCCCTCCCGTATCGTAGTTATCTACACGACGGGGAGTCAGGCAACTATGGATG
AACGAAATAGACAGATCGCTGAGATAGGTGCCTCACTGATTAAGCATTGGTAACTGTCAGACCAAGTTTA
CTCATATATACTTTAGATTGATTTAAAACTTCATTTTTAATTTAAAAGGATCTAGGTGAAGATCCTTTTT
GATAATCTCATGACCAAAATCCCTTAACGTGAGTTTTCGTTCCACTGAGCGTCAGACCCCGTAGAAAAGA
TCAAAGGATCTTCTTGAGATCCTTTTTTTCTGCGCGTAATCTGCTGCTTGCAAACAAAAAAACCACCGCT
ACCAGCGGTGGTTTGTTTGCCGGATCAAGAGCTACCAACTCTTTTTCCGAAGGTAACTGGCTTCAGCAGA
GCGCAGATACCAAATACTGTTCTTCTAGTGTAGCCGTAGTTAGGCCACCACTTCAAGAACTCTGTAGCAC
CGCCTACATACCTCGCTCTGCTAATCCTGTTACCAGTGGCTGCTGCCAGTGGCGATAAGTCGTGTCTTAC
CGGGTTGGACTCAAGACGATAGTTACCGGATAAGGCGCAGCGGTCGGGCTGAACGGGGGGTTCGTGCACA
CAGCCCAGCTTGGAGCGAACGACCTACACCGAACTGAGATACCTACAGCGTGAGCTATGAGAAAGCGCCA
CGCTTCCCGAAGGGAGAAAGGCGGACAGGTATCCGGTAAGCGGCAGGGTCGGAACAGGAGAGCGCACGAG
GGAGCTTCCAGGGGGAAACGCCTGGTATCTTTATAGTCCTGTCGGGTTTCGCCACCTCTGACTTGAGCGT
CGATTTTTGTGATGCTCGTCAGGGGGGCGGAGCCTATGGAAAAACGCCAGCAACGCGGCCTTTTTACGGT
TCCTGGCCTTTTGCTGGCCTTTTGCTCACATGAAACGGGCCCTGCTAGAGATTTTCCACACTGACTAAAA
GGGTCTGAGGGATCTCTAGTTACCAGAGTCACACAACAGACGGGCACACACTACTTGAAGCACTCAAGGC
AAGCTTTATTGAGGCTTAAGCAGTGGGTTCCCTAGTTAGCCAGAGAGCTCCCAGGCTCAGATCTGGTCTA
ACCAGAGAGACCCAGTACAGTCCGGATGCAGTTAGCCCTTCCAGTCCCCCCTTTTCTTTTAAAAAGTGGC
TAAGATCTACAGCTGCCGAATTCTAGCCCCTTGAAGTCCGAGGCAGTAGGCAACAGCAATCTCATTAAAT
TACATACATCTGTGGCTTCACTATGTAATTTAATGAGATTGCTGGCGCTCACTGTCAACAGCAATATACC
TTCTCGAGCCTTCTGTTGGGTTAAGAAGGCGGCCGCGGCGATCGCTCAGGCGCCGGGTTTGCGTGTCATG
CACCAGGTCCTAGGTCCTTCGGGGACCTCCACATCTGCGGTCACAGTAAAGCCCAGCCGTTCATAGAAGG
GCAGGTTTCGTGGAGCAGAGGTCTCCAGAAATGCAGGGACTCCAGCTCGTTCTGCAGCCTCCACTCCTGG
CAGGACCACAGCACTTCCCAGTCCTTTGCCCTGATGGTCAGGAGAGACCCCCACGGTAGCCAGGAACCAT
GCTGGTTCCTTAGGCCTGTGTGGGGCCAGCAGTCCCTCCATCTGCTGCTGTGCTGCCAGCCTGGAGCCGC
TCAGTTCTGCCATTCTAGGGCCGATCTCTGCAAAGACAGCTCCGGCTTCCACGCTCTCTGGTGTGGTCCA
GACAGCCACAGCTGCTCCATCGTCTGCGACCCAGACCTTCCCAATGTCCAGGCCCACTCGGGTCAGGAAC
AGTTCCTGCAGCTCAGTCACTCTCTCGATATGCCGATCTGGGTCCACAGTGTGGCGTGTGGCAGGGTAAT
CGGCAAAAGCGGCGGCCAGTGTTCTCACAGCCCTTGGGACATCATCTCTTGTAGCCAGCCTCACGGTAGG
TTTGTATTCGGTCATGGCGGCACGCGTTCTAGACCCCCGGGCGACTCAGTCTGTCGGAGGACTGGCGCGC
CGAGTGAGGGGTTGTGAGCTCTTTTATAGAGCTCGGGAAGCAGAAGCGCGCGAACAGAAGCGAGAAGCAG
GCTGATTGGTTAATTCAAATAAGGCGCAGGGTCATTTCAGGTCCTTGGGGGAGCCTGGAAACATCTGATG
GGTCTTAAGAAACTGCTGAGGGTTGGGCCATATCTGGGGACCATCTGTTCTTGGCCTCGGGCCGGGGCCG
AAACTGCGGTGACCATCTGTTCTTGGCCCCGGGCCGGGGCCGAAACTGCTCACCGCAGATATCCTGTTTG
GCCCAACGTTAGCTATTTTCATGTACCCGCCCTTGATCTGAACTTCTCTATTCTTGGTTTGGTATTTTTC
CATGCCTTGCAAAATGGCGTTACTGCAGCTAGCTTGCCAAACCTACAGGTGGGGTCTTTCATTCCCCCCT
TTTTCTGGAGACTAAATAAAATCTTTTATTTTATCGGGGCTGCAGTTAATTAACCAAACTGGATCTCTGC
TGTCCCTGTAATAAACCCGAAAATTTTGAATTTTTGTAATTTGTTTTTGTAATTCTTTAGTTTGTATGTC
TGTTGCTATTATGTCTACTATTCTTTCCCCTGCACTGTACCCCCCAATCCCCCCTTTTCTTTTAAAATTG
TGGATGAATACTGCCATTTGTCTGCAGAATTGGCGCACGCAGTGCCGATCCGTTCACTAATCGAATGGAT
CTGTCTCTGTCTCTCTCTCCACCTTCTTCTTCTATTCCTTCGGGCCTGTCGGGTCCCCTCGGGGTTGGGA
GGTGGGTCTGAAACGATAATGGTGAATATCCCTGCCTAACTCTATTCACTATAGAAAGTACAGCAAAAAC
TATTCTTAAACCTACCAAGCCTCCTACTATCATTATGAATAATTTTATATACCACAGCCAATTTGTTATG
TTAAACCAATTCCACAAACTTGCCCATTTATCTAATTCCAATAATTCTTGTTCATTCTTTTCTTGCTGGT
TTTGCGATTCTTCAATTAAGGAGTGTATTAAGCTTGTGTAATTGTTAATTTCTCTGTCCCACTCCATCCA
AGTCGTGTGATTCCAAATCTGTTCCAGAGATTTATTACTCCAACTAGCATTCCAAGGCACAGCAGTGGTG
CAAATGAGTTTTCCAGAGCAACCCCAAATCCCCAGGAGCTGTTGATCCTTTAGGTATCTTTCCACAGCCA
GGATTCTTGCCTGGAGCTGCTTGATGCCCCAGACTGTGAGTTGCAACAGATGCTGTTGCGCCTCAATAGC
CCTCAGCAAATTGTTCTGCTGCTGCACTATACCAGACAATAATTGTCTGGCCTGTACCGTCAGCGTCATT
GACGCTGCGCCCATAGTGCTTCCTGCTGCTCCCAAGAACCCAAGGAACAAAGCTCCTATTCCCACTGCTC
TTTTTTCTCTCTGCACCACTCTTCTCTTTGCCTTGGTGGGTGCTACTCCTAATGGTTCAATTTTTACTAC
TTTATATTTATATAATTCACTTCTCCAATTGTCCCTCATATCTCCTCCTCCAGGTCTGAAGATCAGCGGC
CGGCCGCTTGCTGTGCGGTGGTCTTACTTTTGTTTTGCTCTTCCTCTATCTTGTCTAAAGCTTCCTTGGT
GTCTTTTATCTCTATCCTTTGATGCACACAATAGAGGGTTGCTACTGTATTATATAATGATCTAAGTTCT
TCTGATCCTGTCTGAAGGGATGGTTGTAGCTGTCCCAGTATTTGTCTACAGCCTTCTGATGTTTCTAACA
GGCCAGGATTAACTGCGAATCGTTCTAGCTCCCTGCTTGCCCATACTATATGTTTTAATTTATATTTTTT
CTTTCCCCCTGGCCTTAACCGAATTTTTTCCCATCGCGATCTAATTCTCCCCCGCTTAATACTGACGCTC
TCGCACCCATCTCTCTCCTTCTAGCCTCCGCTAGTCAAAATTTTTGGCGTACTCACCAGTCGCCGCCCCT
CGCCTCTTGCCGTGCGCGCTTCAGCAAGCCGAGTCCTGCGTCGAGAGAGCTCCTCTGGTTTCCCTTTCGC
TTTCAAGTCCCTGTTCGGGCGCCACTGCTAGAGATTTTCCACACTGACTAAAAGGGTCTGAGGGATCTCT
AGTTACCAGAGTCTCACAACAGACGGGCACACACTACTTGAAGCACTCAAGGCAAGCTTTATTGAGGCTT
AAGCAGTGGGTTCCCTAGTTAGCCAGAGAGCTCCCAGGCTCAGATCTGGTCTAACCAGAGAGACCCAGTA
CAGGCAAAACGCGCTGCTTATATAGACCTCCCACCGTACACGCCTACCGCCCATTTGCGTCAATGGGGCG
GAGTTGTTACGACATTTTGGAAAGTCCCGTTGATTTTGGTGCCAAAACAAACTCCCATTGACGTCAATGG
GGTGGAGACTTGGAAATCCCCGTGAGTCAAACCGCTATCCACGCCCATTGATGTACTGCCAAAACCGCAT
CACCATGGTAATAGCGATGACTAATACGTAGATGTACTGCCAAGTAGGAAAGTCCCATAAGGTCATGTAC
TGGGCATAATGCCAGGCGGGCCATTTACCGTCATTGACGTCAATAGGGGGCGTACTTGGCATATGATACA
CTTGATGTACTGCCAAGTGGGCAGTTTACCGTAAATACTCCACCCATTGACGTCAATGGAAAGTCCCTAT
TGGCGTTACTATGGGAACATACGTCATTATTGACGTCAATGGGCGGGGGTCGTTGGGCGGTCAGCCAGGC
GGGCCATTTACCGTAAGTTATGTAACGCGGAACTCCATATATGGGCTATGAACTAATGACCCCGTAATTG
ATTACTATTAATAACTAGTCAATAATCAATGTCAACGCGAGCTTTTTGCAAAAGCCTAGGCCTCCAAAAA
AGCCTCCTCACTACTTCTG
Features (pLannotate 1.2.2; 19 found; start..end, strand, type, name):
    447..499     +  misc_feature   bom (fragment): basis of mobility region from pBR322
    558..662     +  promoter       AmpR promoter: bla
    663..1523    +  CDS            AmpR: β-lactamase; bla; confers resistance to ampicillin, carbenicillin, and related antibiotics
   1694..2282    +  rep_origin     ori: high-copy-number ColE1/pMB1/pBR322/pUC origin of replication
   2353..2533    -  LTR            5' LTR (truncated): truncated 5' long terminal repeat (LTR) from HIV-1
   2565..2584    -  misc_feature   cPPT/CTS (fragment): central polypurine tract and central termination sequence of HIV-1
   2614..2639    -  ncRNA          3' miR-30a (fragment): sequence downstream of the 71-nt precursor of the human miR-30a microRNA (Zeng et al., 2002) miRNA
   2709..2754    -  ncRNA          5' miR-30a (fragment): sequence upstream of the 71-nt precursor of the human miR-30a microRNA (Zeng et al., 2002) miRNA
   2779..3375    -  CDS            pac: PUAC_STRAD - Protein predicted: Swiss-Prot protein existence level 4. Detoxification of puromycin. From Streptomyces alboniger.
   3396..3803    -  promoter       SFFV promoter: spleen focus-forming virus long terminal repeat (LTR) promoter
   3940..4057    -  misc_feature   cPPT/CTS: central polypurine tract and central termination sequence of HIV-1
   4107..4207    -  CDS            Rev (fragment): human immunodeficiency virus 1 (HIV-1) Rev protein; rev; enhances nuclear export of unspliced and incompletely spliced viral mRNAs
   4584..4817    -  misc_feature   RRE: The Rev response element (RRE) of HIV-1 allows for Rev-dependent mRNA export from the nucleus to the cytoplasm.
   4992..5330    -  CDS            HIV-1 gag (fragment): gag protein from human immunodeficiency virus 1; gag
   5314..5439    -  misc_feature   HIV-1 Ψ: packaging signal of human immunodeficiency virus type 1
   5486..5666    -  LTR            5' LTR (truncated): truncated 5' long terminal repeat (LTR) from HIV-1
   5684..5883    -  promoter       CMV promoter: human cytomegalovirus (CMV) immediate early promoter
   5884..6263    -  enhancer       CMV enhancer: human cytomegalovirus immediate early enhancer
   6275..285     -  promoter       SV40 promoter (across the origin): SV40 enhancer and early promoter
