[The description below was written by a language model from this plasmid's Addgene catalogue record and pLannotate feature annotations shown in this document.]
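Description:
pAPM-miR30-LRPPRC-ts1 is an HIV-1-based lentiviral RNAi vector built on the pAPM-miR30 backbone and designed to knock down human LRPPRC. It is maintained in bacteria as a high-copy plasmid through a ColE1/pUC-type origin and an ampicillin resistance gene (β-lactamase with its own promoter). The annotated sequence is about 6.3 kb.

All of the lentiviral elements lie on the reverse strand. A CMV enhancer/promoter is fused to a truncated 5' LTR, an arrangement that normally drives production of the genomic RNA in packaging cells without Tat. This is followed by the Ψ packaging signal with an adjoining gag fragment, the Rev response element for Rev-dependent nuclear export of the unspliced genome, and a cPPT/CTS, which aids nuclear import of the reverse-transcribed DNA. The internal expression unit uses the spleen focus-forming virus (SFFV) LTR promoter to transcribe the puromycin N-acetyltransferase gene (pac). Immediately downstream are the 5' and 3' flanking sequences of human miR-30a, which bracket the LRPPRC-targeting hairpin. Because the shRNA is embedded in a microRNA scaffold on the same Pol II transcript as the selection marker, puromycin-resistant transduced cells should also express the knockdown hairpin, which is processed by the endogenous microRNA pathway. A second truncated LTR closes the provirus. The annotation labels it as a 5' LTR, but its position corresponds to the 3' LTR. An SV40 enhancer/early promoter is also annotated outside the viral cassette, and no WPRE was detected.

The "ts1" suffix suggests this is one of several target sites, though the record does not say so. The associated work concerns innate immune detection of intron-containing HIV-1 RNA, where such vectors serve for stable gene knockdown in human cells.
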