Addgene plasmid #174268: pAPM-miR30-LRPPRC-ts1
Purpose: LRPPRC knockdown
Depositing lab: Jeremy Luban. Depositing organization: University of Massachusetts, Worcester. Publication: IFIH1 (MDA5) is required for innate immune detection of intron-containing RNA expressed from the HIV-1 provirus. Guney MH, Nagalekshmi K, McCauley SM, Carbone C, Aydemir O, Luban J. Proc Natl Acad Sci U S A. 2024 Jul 16;121(29):e2404349121. doi: 10.1073/pnas.2404349121. Epub 2024 Jul 10. PubMed 38985764.
Backbone
  Vector backbone: pAPM-miR30
  Vector type: Lentiviral, RNAi
  Selectable markers: Puromycin
Growth in bacteria
  Bacterial resistance: Ampicillin, 100 μg/mL
  Growth temperature: 30°C
  Growth strain: NEB Stable
  Copy number: High Copy
Gene/Insert
  Gene/Insert name: LRPPRC shRNA
  gRNA/shRNA sequence: TGTAATTTAATGAGATTGCTGT
  Species: H. sapiens (human)
  Entrez Gene: LRPPRC (a.k.a. CLONE-23970, GP130, LRP130, LSFC, MC4DN5)
  Promoter: SFFV
  Cloning method: Restriction Enzyme; 5′ cloning site unknown (unknown if destroyed)
Terms and licenses: Academic/Nonprofit Terms; Industry Terms: Not Available to Industry
Depositor comments: Please visit https://doi.org/10.1101/2023.11.17.567619 for bioRxiv preprint.
How to cite: pAPM-miR30-LRPPRC-ts1 was a gift from Jeremy Luban (Addgene plasmid # 174268 ; http://n2t.net/addgene:174268 ; RRID:Addgene_174268)
